Addgene plasmid #66861: pClneoEGFPC-let60 K16N
Purpose: Express GFP-tagged dominat negative let60, in which Lysine 16 is mutated to asparagine, in mammalian cells
Depositing lab: Yutaka Hata. Depositing organization: Institute of Science Tokyo. Publication: Characterization of RSF-1, the Caenorhabditis elegans homolog of the Ras-association domain family protein 1. Iwasa H, Kuroyanagi H, Maimaiti S, Ikeda M, Nakagawa K, Hata Y. Exp Cell Res. 2013 Feb 1;319(3):1-11. doi: 10.1016/j.yexcr.2012.10.008. Epub 2012 Oct 26. PubMed 23103556.
Backbone
  Vector backbone: pClneo
  Backbone manufacturer: Promega
  Vector type: Mammalian Expression
  Selectable markers: Neomycin (select with G418)
Growth in bacteria
  Bacterial resistance: Ampicillin, 100 μg/mL
  Growth temperature: 37°C
  Growth strain: Top10
  Copy number: High Copy
Gene/Insert
  Gene/Insert name: Let-60
  Species: C. elegans (nematode)
  Mutation: Lysine 16 is mutated to asparagine
  Entrez Gene: let-60 (a.k.a. CELE_ZK792.6)
  Promoter: CMV
  Tag / fusion protein: GFP (N terminal on backbone)
  Cloning method: Restriction Enzyme; 5′ cloning site EcoRI (not destroyed); 3′ cloning site Xhoi (destroyed during cloning)
  Sequencing primers: 5′ EGFP-C; 3′ T3 promoter
Terms and licenses: Academic/Nonprofit Terms; Industry Terms: Not Available to Industry
How to cite: pClneoEGFPC-let60 K16N was a gift from Yutaka Hata (Addgene plasmid # 66861 ; http://n2t.net/addgene:66861 ; RRID:Addgene_66861)
