[The description below was written by a language model from this plasmid's Addgene catalogue record.]
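Description:
pClneoEGFPC-let60 K16N is a mammalian expression plasmid built on the Promega pCIneo backbone, modified to carry an EGFP coding sequence upstream of the cloning site so that inserts are expressed as N-terminal GFP fusions. It is propagated in E. coli as a high-copy plasmid under ampicillin selection, and it carries a neomycin resistance marker that allows G418 selection of transfected mammalian cells, for example to establish stable lines. No feature table accompanies the record, so details such as the bacterial origin, polyadenylation signals or the promoter driving the neomycin cassette are not stated here.

The insert is let-60, the Caenorhabditis elegans Ras homolog, bearing a lysine-to-asparagine substitution at position 16. The record describes this K16N variant as a dominant-negative form. The coding sequence was inserted by restriction cloning between an EcoRI site, which is retained, and an XhoI site, which was destroyed in the process, placing it in frame after GFP. Transcription of the GFP–LET-60 K16N fusion is driven by the CMV promoter, a strong constitutive promoter widely used in mammalian cells.

The stated purpose is to express GFP-tagged dominant-negative let-60 in mammalian cells. The fluorescent tag permits visualisation of the protein's localisation and detection or pull-down with GFP reagents. The associated work concerns the characterisation of RSF-1, the nematode homolog of the Ras-association domain family protein 1, which suggests the construct serves as an inactive Ras comparison in studies of interactions between LET-60 and this Ras-association domain protein, although the record does not describe specific experiments.
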