>Addgene plasmid #66861 | pClneoEGFPC-let60 K16N | addgene partial sequence | sequence record 118576 | T3 5'-GCAATTAACCCTCACTAAAGG-3'
ATTATTTGACACTTCTTCTTCTTTTGTGGCTTATTATTGTCGTGACGCTCACGATGCTTGCGAATTTCTC
TAACAAGTGTGTAAAATGCTTCATCAACTCCCATACGCGTTTTGGCAGATGTGTCGACATTCGGAATACC
GTAACCCTTTGCTGTCTCACTGACTGTTCGGAAGTCGACTGATCGTGATGACAAATCACATTTATTCCCT
ACCAAGACCATAGGAACATCATCTGAATCCTTTACCCTCCGAATCTGCTCGCGGTAGTTAGCGACATTCT
CGAAAGATTTAGCCTCGTTGACGGCGAAAACCAACAGAAATCCTTCGCCTGTCCTCATGTACTGATCACG
CATCGCCGAATATTCTTCTTGTCCGGCGGTATCCAATATGTCGAGGAGGCATGTCTCACCGTCTATCACA
ACCTGCTTTCTGTAGCTGTCCTCTATGGTCGGGTCGTATTCTTCGACAAAGTGATTCTGGATGAGTTGAA
TGGTGAGTGCTGAATTACCAACTCCTCCATCTCCAACTACCACAAGCTTGTACTCCGTCATGAATTCGAA
GCTTGAGCTCGAGATCTGAGTCCGGCCGGACTTGTACAGCTCGTCCATGCCGAGAGTGATCCCGGCGGCG
GTCACGAACTCCAGCAGGACCATGTGATCGCGCTTCTCGTTGGGGTCTTTGCTCAGGGCGGACTGGGTGC
TCAGGTAGTGGTTGTCGGGCAGCAGCACGGGGCCGTCGCCGATGGGGGTGTTCTGCTGGTAGTGGTCGGC
GAGCTGCACGCTGCCGTCCTCGATGTTGTGGCGGATCTTGAAGTTCACCTTGATGCCGTTCTTCTGCTTG
TCGGCCATGATATAGACGTTGTGGCTGTTGTAGTTGTACTCCAGCTTGTGC
